>Addgene plasmid #200169 | pCast | addgene full sequence | sequence record 396442 | Addgene NGS Result
TCATCAATAGGCACGACATGGAGGCCCAGAATACCCTCCTTGACAGTCTTGACGTGCGCAGCTCAGGGGC
ATGATGTGACTGTCGCCCGTACATTTAGCCCATACATCCCCATGTATAATCATTTGCATCCATACATTTT
GATGGCCGCACGGCGCGAAGCAAAAATTACGGCTCCTCGCTGCAGACCTGCGAGCAGGGAAACGCTCCCC
TCACAGACGCGTTGAATTGTCCCCACGCCGCGCCCCTGTAGAGAAATATAAAAGGTTAGGATTTGCCACT
GAGGTTCTTCTTTCATATACTTCCTTTTAAAATCTTGCTAGGATACAGTTCTCACATCACATCCGAACAT
AAACAAGGATCCATGCCACAATCTTGGGAAGAATTGGCTGCTGACAAGAGAGCTAGATTGGCTAAGACTA
TCCCAGACGAATGGAAGGTTCAAACTTTGCCAGCTGAAGACTCTGTTATCGACTTCCCAAAGAAGTCTGG
TATCTTGTCTGAAGCTGAATTGAAGATCACTGAAGCTTCTGCTGCTGACTTGGTTTCTAAGTTGGCTGCT
GGTGAATTGACTTCTGTTGAAGTTACTTTGGCTTTCTGTAAGAGAGCTGCTATCGCTCAACAATTGACTA
ACTGTGCTCACGAATTCTTCCCAGACGCTGCTTTGGCTCAAGCTAGAGAATTGGACGAATACTACGCTAA
GCACAAAAGACCTGTTGGTCCATTGCACGGTTTGCCAATCTCTTTGAAGGACCAATTGAGAGTTAAGGGT
TACGAAACTTCTATGGGTTACATCTCTTGGTTGAACAAGTACGACGAAGGTGACTCTGTTTTGACTACTA
TGTTGAGAAAGGCTGGTGCTGTTTTCTACGTTAAGACTTCTGTTCCACAAACTTTGATGGTTTGTGAAAC
TGTTAACAACATCATCGGTAGAACTGTTAACCCAAGAAACAAGAACTGGTCTTGTGGTGGTTCTTCTGGT
GGTGAAGGTGCTATCGTTGGTATCAGAGGTGGTGTTATCGGTGTTGGTACTGACATCGGTGGTTCTATCA
GAGTTCCAGCTGCTTTCAACTTCTTGTACGGTTTAAGACCATCTCACGGTAGATTGCCATACGCTAAGAT
GGCTAACTCTATGGAAGGTCAAGAAACTGTACACTCTGTTGTTGGTCCAATCACTCACTCTGTTGAAGAC
TTGAGATTGTTCACTAAGTCTGTTTTGGGTCAAGAACCATGGAAGTACGACTCTAAGGTTATCCCAATGC
CATGGAGACAATCTGAATCTGACATCATCGCTTCTAAGATCAAGAACGGTGGTTTGAACATCGGTTACTA
CAACTTCGACGGTAACGTTTTGCCACACCCACCAATCTTGAGAGGTGTTGAAACTACTGTTGCTGCTTTG
GCTAAGGCTGGTCACACTGTTACTCCATGGACTCCATACAAGCACGACTTCGGTCACGACTTGATCTCTC
ACATCTACGCTGCTGACGGTTCTGCTGACGTTATGAGAGACATCTCTGCTTCTGGTGAACCAGCTATCCC
AAACATCAAGGACTTGTTGAACCCAAACATCAAGGCTGTTAACATGAACGAATTGTGGGACACTCACTTG
CAAAAGTGGAACTACCAAATGGAATACTTGGAAAAGTGGAGAGAAGCTGAAGAAAAGGCTGGTAAGGAAT
TGGACGCTATCATCGCTCCAATCACTCCAACTGCTGCTGTTAGACACGACCAATTCAGATACTACGGTTA
CGCTTCTGTTATCAACTTGTTGGACTTCACTTCTGTTGTTGTTCCAGTTACTTTCGCTGACAAGAACATC
GACAAGAAGAACGAATCTTTCAAGGCTGTTTCTGAATTGGACGCTTTGGTTCAAGAAGAATACGACCCAG
AAGCTTACCACGGTGCTCCAGTTGCTGTTCAAGTTATCGGTAGAAGATTGTCTGAAGAAAGAACTTTGGC
TATCGCTGAAGAAGTTGGTAAGTTGTTGGGTAACGTTGTTACTCCATAACTCGAGGGATCTGTTTAGCTT
GCCTTGTCCCCGCCGGGTCACCCGGCCAGCGACATGGAGGCCCAGAATACCCTCCTTGACAGTCTTGACG
TGCGCAGCTCAGGGGCATGATGTGACTGTCGCCCGTACATTTAGCCCATACATCCCCATGTATAATCATT
TGCATCCATACATTTTGATGGCCGCACGGCGCGAAGCAAAAATTACGGCTCCTCGCTGCAGACCTGCGAG
CAGGGAAACGCTCCCCTCACAGACGCGTTGAATTGTCCCCACGCCGCGCCCCTGTAGAGAAATATAAAAG
GTTAGGATTTGCCACTGAGGTTCTTCTTTCATATACTTCCTTTTAAAATCTTGCTAGGATACAGTTCTCA
CATCACATCCGAACATAAACAACCATGGGTACCACTCTTGACGACACGGCTTACCGGTACCGCACCAGTG
TCCCGGGGGACGCCGAGGCCATCGAGGCACTGGATGGGTCCTTCACCACCGACACCGTCTTCCGCGTCAC
CGCCACCGGGGACGGCTTCACCCTGCGGGAGGTGCCGGTGGACCCGCCCCTGACCAAGGTGTTCCCCGAC
GACGAATCGGACGACGAATCGGACGACGGGGAGGACGGCGACCCGGACTCCCGGACGTTCGTCGCGTACG
GGGACGACGGCGACCTGGCGGGCTTCGTGGTCGTCTCGTACTCCGGCTGGAACCGCCGGCTGACCGTCGA
GGACATCGAGGTCGCCCCGGAGCACCGGGGGCACGGGGTCGGGCGCGCGTTGATGGGGCTCGCGACGGAG
TTCGCCCGCGAGCGGGGCGCCGGGCACCTCTGGCTGGAGGTCACCAACGTCAACGCACCGGCGATCCACG
CGTACCGGCGGATGGGGTTCACCCTCTGCGGCCTGGACACCGCCCTGTACGACGGCACCGCCTCGGACGG
CGAGCAGGCGCTCTACATGAGCATGCCCTGCCCCTAATCAGTACTGACAATAAAAAGATTCTTGTTTTCA
AGAACTTGTCATTTGTATAGTTTTTTTATATTGTAGTTGTTCTATTTTAATCAAATGTTAGCGTGATTTA
TATTTTTTTTCGCCTCGACATCATCTGCCCAGATGCGAAGTTAAGTGCGCAGAAAGTAATATCATGCGTC
AATCGTATGTGAATGCTGGTCGCTATACTGCTGTCGATTCGATACTAACGCCGCCATCCAGTGTCGAAAA
CGCCTCGAGGACAATAAAAAGATTCTTGTTTTCAAGAACTTGTCATTTGTATAGTTTTTTTATATTGTAG
TTGTTCTATTTTAATCAAATGTTAGCGTGATTTATATTTTTTTTCGCCTCGACATCATCTGCCCAGATGC
GAAGTTAAGTGCGCAGAAAGTAATATCATGCGTCAATCGTATGTGAATGCTGGTCGCTATACTGGAGCTC
TCGAGAACCCTCACCTTTCGAGAGGACGATGCCCGTGTCTAAATGATTCGACCAGCCTAAGAATGTTCAA
CAATCTATAATCAGTCCATAGTCAACAAGAGCCCTCAAAGTTGATATCGTTTAGTGATCTCCCTCGAGAT
GAGCGGAGGATGGTTGCTTTTTGGGGAGCCCTAAGTGGTACGTGCGGCGAGCGGGATGTTTCCCCATTAG
GCAAAGGACGACCGGGTAACCCCTCGAGAAAAAAAATTTTTCGCCGCTAATCTGGTGTTATATAAAGCTC
CCCCTGCTCCTGGAATTTTTTTCCTTGTCAACTCACACCGGAAATCAAGGCATTTCATTCTGAGTAGTTC
TTAAAAACATAATCAACAATGGATTATAAAGATGACGATGACAAACCTCCAAAAAAGAAGAGAAAGGTCG
ATAAGAAATACTCAATAGGCTTAGATATCGGCACAAATAGCGTCGGATGGGCGGTGATCACTGATGAATA
TAAGGTTCCGTCTAAAAAGTTCAAGGTTCTGGGAAATACAGACCGCCACAGTATCAAAAAAAATCTTATA
GGGGCTCTTTTATTTGACAGTGGAGAGACAGCGGAAGCGACTCGTCTCAAACGGACAGCTCGTAGAAGGT
ATACACGTCGGAAGAATCGTATTTGTTATCTACAGGAGATTTTTTCAAATGAGATGGCGAAAGTAGATGA
TAGTTTCTTTCATCGACTTGAAGAGTCTTTTTTGGTGGAAGAAGACAAGAAGCATGAACGTCATCCTATT
TTTGGAAATATAGTAGATGAAGTTGCTTATCATGAGAAATATCCAACTATCTATCATCTGCGAAAAAAAT
TGGTAGATTCTACTTATAAAGCGGATTTGCGCTTAATCTATTTGGCCTTAGCGCATATGATTAAGTTTCG
TGGTCATTTTTTGATTGAGGGAGATTTAAATCCTGATAATAGTGATGTGGACAAACTATTTATCCAGTTG
GTACAAACCTACAATCAATTATTTGAAGAAAACCCTATTAACGCAAGTGGAGTAGATGCTAAAGCGATTC
TTTCTGCACGATTGAGTAAATCAAGACGATTAGAAAATCTCATTGCTCAGCTCCCCGGTGAGAAGAAAAA
TGGCTTATTTGGGAATCTCATTGCTTTGTCATTGGGTTTGACCCCTAATTTTAAATCAAATTTTGATTTG
GCAGAAGATGCTAAATTACAGCTTTCAAAAGATACTTACGATGATGATTTAGATAATTTATTGGCGCAAA
TTGGAGATCAATATGCTGATTTGTTTTTGGCAGCTAAGAATTTATCAGATGCTATTTTACTTTCAGATAT
CCTAAGAGTAAATACTGAAATAACTAAGGCTCCCCTATCAGCTTCAATGATTAAACGCTACGATGAACAT
CATCAAGACTTGACTCTTTTAAAAGCTTTAGTTCGACAACAACTTCCAGAAAAGTATAAAGAAATCTTTT
TTGATCAATCAAAAAACGGATATGCAGGTTATATTGATGGGGGAGCTAGCCAAGAAGAATTTTATAAATT
TATCAAACCAATTTTAGAAAAAATGGATGGTACTGAGGAATTATTGGTGAAACTAAATCGTGAAGATTTG
CTGCGCAAGCAACGGACCTTTGACAACGGCTCTATTACCCATCAAATTCACTTGGGTGAGCTGCATGCTA
TTTTGAGAAGACAAGAAGACTTTTATCCATTTTTAAAAGACAATCGTGAGAAGATTGAAAAAATCTTGAC
TTTTCGAATTCCTTATTATGTTGGTCCATTGGCGCGTGGCAATAGTCGTTTTGCATGGATGACTCGGAAG
TCTGAAGAAACAATTACCCCATGGAATTTTGAAGAAGTTGTCGATAAAGGTGCTTCAGCTCAATCATTTA
TTGAACGCATGACAAACTTTGATAAAAATCTTCCAAATGAAAAAGTACTACCAAAACATAGTTTGCTTTA
TGAGTATTTTACGGTTTATAACGAATTGACAAAGGTCAAATATGTTACTGAAGGAATGCGAAAACCAGCA
TTTCTTTCAGGTGAACAGAAGAAAGCCATTGTTGATTTACTCTTCAAAACAAATCGAAAAGTAACCGTTA
AGCAATTAAAAGAAGATTATTTCAAAAAAATAGAATGTTTTGATAGTGTTGAAATTTCAGGAGTTGAAGA
TAGATTTAATGCTTCATTAGGTACCTACCATGATTTGCTAAAAATTATTAAAGATAAAGATTTTTTGGAT
AATGAAGAAAATGAAGATATCTTAGAGGATATTGTTTTAACATTGACCTTATTTGAAGATAGGGAGATGA
TTGAGGAAAGACTTAAAACATATGCTCACCTCTTTGATGATAAGGTGATGAAACAGCTTAAACGTCGCCG
TTATACTGGTTGGGGACGTTTGTCTCGAAAATTGATTAATGGTATTAGGGATAAGCAATCTGGCAAAACA
ATATTAGATTTTTTGAAATCAGATGGTTTTGCCAATCGCAATTTTATGCAGCTGATCCATGATGATAGTT
TGACATTTAAAGAAGACATTCAAAAAGCACAAGTGTCTGGACAAGGCGATAGTTTACATGAACATATTGC
AAATTTAGCTGGTAGCCCTGCTATTAAAAAAGGTATTTTACAGACTGTAAAAGTTGTTGATGAATTGGTC
AAAGTAATGGGGCGGCATAAGCCAGAAAATATCGTTATTGAAATGGCACGTGAAAATCAGACAACTCAAA
AGGGCCAGAAAAATTCGCGAGAGCGTATGAAACGAATCGAAGAAGGTATCAAAGAATTAGGAAGTCAGAT
TCTTAAAGAGCATCCTGTTGAAAATACTCAATTGCAAAATGAAAAGCTCTATCTCTATTATCTCCAAAAT
GGAAGAGACATGTATGTGGACCAAGAATTAGATATTAATCGTTTAAGTGATTATGATGTCGATCACATTG
TTCCACAAAGTTTCCTTAAAGACGATTCAATAGACAATAAGGTCTTAACGCGTTCTGATAAAAATCGTGG
TAAATCGGATAACGTTCCAAGTGAAGAAGTAGTCAAAAAGATGAAAAACTATTGGAGACAACTTCTAAAC
GCCAAGTTAATCACTCAACGTAAGTTTGATAATTTAACGAAAGCTGAACGTGGAGGTTTGAGTGAACTTG
ATAAAGCTGGTTTTATCAAACGCCAATTGGTTGAAACTCGCCAAATCACTAAGCATGTGGCACAAATTTT
GGATAGTCGCATGAATACTAAATACGATGAAAATGATAAACTTATTCGAGAGGTTAAAGTGATTACCTTA
AAATCTAAATTAGTTTCTGACTTCCGAAAAGATTTCCAATTCTATAAAGTACGTGAGATTAACAATTACC
ATCATGCCCATGATGCGTATCTAAATGCCGTCGTTGGAACTGCTTTGATTAAGAAATATCCAAAACTTGA
ATCGGAGTTTGTCTATGGTGATTATAAAGTTTATGATGTTCGTAAAATGATTGCTAAGTCTGAGCAAGAA
ATAGGCAAAGCAACCGCAAAATATTTCTTTTACTCTAATATCATGAACTTCTTCAAAACAGAAATTACAC
TTGCAAATGGAGAGATTCGCAAACGCCCTCTAATCGAAACTAATGGGGAAACTGGAGAAATTGTCTGGGA
TAAAGGGCGAGATTTTGCCACAGTGCGCAAAGTATTGTCCATGCCCCAAGTCAATATTGTCAAGAAAACA
GAAGTACAGACAGGCGGATTCTCCAAGGAGTCAATTTTACCAAAAAGAAATTCGGACAAGCTTATTGCTC
GTAAAAAAGACTGGGATCCAAAAAAATATGGTGGTTTTGATAGTCCAACGGTAGCTTATTCAGTCCTAGT
GGTTGCTAAGGTGGAAAAAGGGAAATCGAAGAAGTTAAAATCCGTTAAAGAGTTACTAGGGATCACAATT
ATGGAAAGAAGTTCCTTTGAAAAAAATCCGATTGACTTTTTAGAAGCTAAAGGATATAAGGAAGTTAAAA
AAGACTTAATCATTAAACTACCTAAATATAGTCTTTTTGAGTTAGAAAACGGTCGTAAACGGATGCTGGC
TAGTGCCGGAGAATTACAAAAAGGAAATGAGCTGGCTCTGCCAAGCAAATATGTGAATTTTTTATATTTA
GCTAGTCATTATGAAAAGTTGAAGGGTAGTCCAGAAGATAACGAACAAAAACAATTGTTTGTGGAGCAGC
ATAAGCATTATTTAGATGAGATTATTGAGCAAATCAGTGAATTTTCTAAGCGTGTTATTTTAGCAGATGC
CAATTTAGATAAAGTTCTTAGTGCATATAACAAACATAGAGACAAACCAATACGTGAACAAGCAGAAAAT
ATTATTCATTTATTTACGTTGACGAATCTTGGAGCTCCCGCTGCTTTTAAATATTTTGATACAACAATTG
ATCGTAAACGATATACGTCTACAAAAGAAGTTTTAGATGCCACTCTTATCCATCAATCCATCACTGGTCT
TTATGAAACACGCATTGATTTGAGTCAGCTAGGAGGTGACCCTCCAAAAAAGAAGAGAAAGGTCTGAGCG
GTTTTGTATAACTAAATAATATTGGAAACTAAATACGAATACCCAAATTTTTTATCTAAATTTTGCCGAA
AGATTAAAATCTGCAGAGATATCCGAAACAGGTAAATGGATGTTTCAATCCCTGTAGTCAGTCAGGAACC
CATATTATATTACAGTATTAGTCGCCGCTTAGGCACGCCTTTAATTAGCAAAATCAAACCTTAAGTGCAT
ATGCCGTATAAGGGAAACTCAAAGAACTGGCATCGCAAAAATGAAAACATACGTTGAAACTACGGCAAAG
GATTGGTCAGATCGCTTCATACAGGGAAAGTTCGGCATCAACATCTTTGGATAATATCAGAATGAGAAAG
AACAGATACGCAGTACGTTTTTTGGTGAGCTCTTTGCACTTCTTTAGTTCTTTCCATCAATATCAGTTTT
TTAAACTTTTAGGACTAAAAGTGATGTTTAACTTCAAAATGTTTAAAATTTTGTTCTTCCCGACGTTCAT
TAAGAATACTAATACACTTTAATAATTATTTTAATATTTTGTTCTAAATAATGACTTTTAATTAAAAAAG
ATAAAATATAAAAACATCATAATAACTCACCAGAGGTTAAGAACAAAAAAACAAATTAGATATCTGCTAA
TCCAATATAGTTAAATCAATCTTTCCTTGGTATAATGGGTATATTACATATATTTCAAGGACCGACACTC
CTACCAAATATCTAAAATTTACCATATTAACATAACATGTATATAAACGTCAAATCATAATCAGCACTAA
CGTCTCACGGATCGTATATGCCGTAGCGACAATCTAAGAACTATGCGAGGACACGCTAGGGCCAAGGCAA
AAAGATTCCTTGATTACGTAAGGGAGTTAGAATCATTTTGAATAAAAAACACGCTTTTTCAGTTCGAGTT
TATCATTATCAATACTGCCATTTCAAAGAATACGTAAATAATTAATAGTAGTGATTTTCCTAACTTTATT
TAGTCAAAAAATTAGCCTTTTAATTCTGCTGTAACCCGTACATGCCCAAAATAGGGGGCGGGTTACACAG
AATATATAACATCGTAGGTGTCTGGGTGAACAGTTTATTCTTGGCATCCACTAAATATAATGGAGCCCGC
TTTTTAAGCTGGCATCCAGAAAAAAAAAGAATCCCAGCACCAAAATATTGTTTTCTTCACCAACCATCAG
TTCATAGGTCCATTCTCTTAGCGCAACTACAGAGAACAGGGGCACAAACAGGCAAAAAACGGGCACAACC
TCAATGGAGTGATGCAACCTGCCTGGAGTAAATGATGACACAAGGCAATTGACCCACGCATGTATCTATC
TCATTTTCTTACACCTTCTATTACCTTCTGCTCTCTCTGATTTGGAAAAAGCTGAAAAAAAAGGTTGAAA
CCAGTTCCCTGAAATTATTCCCCTACTTGACTAATAAGTATATAAAGACGGTAGGTATTGATTGTAATTC
TGTAAATCTATTTCTTAAACTTCTTAAATTCTACTTTTATAGTTAGTCTTTTTTTTAGTTTTAAAACACC
AAGAACTTAGTTTCGAATAAACACACATAAACAAACAAACTAGTGCGCAAGTGGTTTAGTGGTAAAATTC
ATCGTTGCCATCGATGAGCCCCCGGTTCGATTCCGGGCTTGCGCACACCGCAGGTGTGCGGACACCTGCT
GCAGTTTTAGAGCTAGAAATAGCAAGTTAAAATAAGGCTAGTCCGTTATCAACTTGAAAAAGTGGCACCG
AGTCGGTGCTTTTGGCCGGCATGGTCCCAGCCTCCTCGCTGGCGCCGGCTGGGCAACATGCTTCGGCATG
GCGAATGGGACACAGGCCCCTTTTCCTTTGTCGATATCATGTAATTAGTTATGTCACGCTTACATTCACG
CCCTCCCCCCACATCCGCTCTAACCGAAAAGGAAGGAGTTAGACAACCTGAAGTCTAGGTCCCTATTTAT
TTTTTTATAGTTATGTTAGTATTAAGAACGTTATTTATATTTCAAATTTTTCTTTTTTTTCTGTACAAAC
GCGTGTACGCATGTAACATTATACTGAAAACCTTGCTTGAGAAGGTTTTGGGACAAGCTTACGTCTCACG
GATCGTATATGCCGTAGCGACAATCTAAGAACTATGCGAGGACACGCTAGCAGCTGTATTCACGTAGACG
GATAGGTATAGCCAGACATCAGCAGCATACTTCGGGAACCGTAGGCCACCGAGCGGCCGCGATTATCAAA
AAGGATCTTCACCTAGATCCTTTTAAATTAAAAATGAAGTTTTAAATCAATCTAAAGTATATATGAGTAA
ACTTGGTCTGACAGTTACCAATGCTTAATCAGTGAGGCACCTATCTCAGCGATCTGTCTATTTCGTTCAT
CCATAGTTGCCTGACTCCCCGTCGTGTAGATAACTACGATACGGGAGGGCTTACCATCTGGCCCCAGTGC
TGCAATGATACCGCGGGACCCACGCTCACCGGCTCCAGATTTATCAGCAATAAACCAGCCAGCCGGAAGG
GCCGAGCGCAGAAGTGGTCCTGCAACTTTATCCGCCTCCATCCAGTCTATTAATTGTTGCCGGGAAGCTA
GAGTAAGTAGTTCGCCAGTTAATAGTTTGCGCAACGTTGTTGCCATTGCTACAGGCATCGTGGTGTCACG
CTCGTCGTTTGGTATGGCTTCATTCAGCTCCGGTTCCCAACGATCAAGGCGAGTTACATGATCCCCCATG
TTGTGCAAAAAAGCGGTTAGCTCCTTCGGTCCTCCGATCGTTGTCAGAAGTAAGTTGGCCGCAGTGTTAT
CACTCATGGTTATGGCAGCACTGCATAATTCTCTTACTGTCATGCCATCCGTAAGATGCTTTTCTGTGAC
TGGTGAGTACTCAACCAAGTCATTCTGAGAATAGTGTATGCGGCGACCGAGTTGCTCTTGCCCGGCGTCA
ATACGGGATAATACCGCGCCACATAGCAGAACTTTAAAAGTGCTCATCATTGGAAAACGTTCTTCGGGGC
GAAAACTCTCAAGGATCTTACCGCTGTTGAGATCCAGTTCGATGTAACCCACTCGTGTACCCAACTGATC
TTCAGCATCTTTTACTTTCACCAGCGTTTCTGGGTGAGCAAAAACAGGAAGGCAAAATGCCGCAAAAAAG
GGAATAAGGGCGACACGGAAATGTTGAATACTCATACTCTTCCTTTTTCAATATTATTGAAGCATTTATC
AGGGTTATTGTCTCATGAGCGGATACATATTTGAATGTATTTAGAAAAATAAACAAATAGGGGTTCCGCG
CACATTTCCCCGAAAAGTGCCACCTGTCATGACCAAAATCCCTTAACGTGAGTTTTCGTTCCACTGAGCG
TCAGACCCCGTAGAAAAGATCAAAGGATCTTCTTGAGATCCTTTTTTTCTGCGCGTAATCTGCTGCTTGC
AAACAAAAAAACCACCGCTACCAGCGGTGGTTTGTTTGCCGGATCAAGAGCTACCAACTCTTTTTCCGAA
GGTAACTGGCTTCAGCAGAGCGCAGATACCAAATACTGTTCTTCTAGTGTAGCCGTAGTTAGGCCACCAC
TTCAAGAACTCTGTAGCACCGCCTACATACCTCGCTCTGCTAATCCTGTTACCAGTGGCTGCTGCCAGTG
GCGATAAGTCGTGTCTTACCGGGTTGGACTCAAGACGATAGTTACCGGATAAGGCGCAGCGGTCGGGCTG
AACGGGGGGTTCGTGCACACAGCCCAGCTTGGAGCGAACGACCTACACCGAACTGAGATACCTACAGCGT
GAGCTATGAGAAAGCGCCACGCTTCCCGAAGGGAGAAAGGCGGACAGGTATCCGGTAAGCGGCAGGGTCG
GAACAGGAGAGCGCACGAGGGAGCTTCCAGGGGGAAACGCCTGGTATCTTTATAGTCCTGTCGGGTTTCC
CCACCTCTGACTTGAGCGTCGATTTTTGTGATGCTCGTCAGGGGGGCGGAGCCTATGGAAAAACGCCAGC
AACGCGGCCTTTTTACGGTTCCTGGCCTTTTGCTGGCCTTTTGCTCACATGTTCTTTCCTGCGTTATCCC
CTGATTCTGTGGATAACCGTGCGGACTATATGTGAAGGCATGGCTATGGCACGGCAGACATTCCGCCAGA
Features (pLannotate 1.2.2; 16 found; start..end, strand, type, name):
     15..356     +  promoter       TEF promoter: Ashbya gossypii TEF promoter
    363..2006    +  CDS            amdS: AMDS_EMENI - Experimental evidence at transcript level: Swiss-Prot protein existence level 2. Allows acetamide to be used as a sole carbon or nitrogen source. From Emericella nidulans (strain FGSC A4 / ATCC 38163 / CBS 112.46 / NRRL 194 / M139) (Aspergillus nidulans).
   2061..2404    +  promoter       TEF promoter: Ashbya gossypii TEF promoter
   2411..2975    +  CDS            NrsR (fragment): nourseothricin acetyltransferase; Streptomyces noursei nat1; confers resistance to nourseothricin
   2983..3180    +  terminator     TEF terminator: Ashbya gossypii TEF terminator
   3230..3424    +  terminator     TEF terminator: Ashbya gossypii TEF terminator
   3829..3848    +  CDS            SV40 NLS (fragment): nuclear localization signal of SV40 (simian virus 40) large T antigen
   3850..7950    +  CDS            Cas9: Cas9 (Csn1) endonuclease from the Streptococcus pyogenes Type II CRISPR/Cas system generates RNA-guided double strand breaks in DNA
   7954..7973    +  CDS            SV40 NLS (fragment): nuclear localization signal of SV40 (simian virus 40) large T antigen
   8893..9559    +  promoter       GAP promoter: S. cerevisiae TDH3; promoter for glyceraldehyde-3-phosphate dehydrogenase
   9564..9634    +  ncRNA          tRNA: Accession: RF00005 - tRNA
   9664..9739    +  misc_RNA       gRNA scaffold: guide RNA scaffold for the Streptococcus pyogenes CRISPR/Cas9 system
   9837..10064   +  terminator     CYC1 terminator (fragment): S. cerevisiae CYC1; transcription terminator for CYC1
  10305..11165   -  CDS            AmpR: β-lactamase; bla; confers resistance to ampicillin, carbenicillin, and related antibiotics
  11166..11270   -  promoter       AmpR promoter: bla
  11373..11961   +  rep_origin     ori: high-copy-number ColE1/pMB1/pBR322/pUC origin of replication
