[The description below was written by a language model from this plasmid's Addgene catalogue record and pLannotate feature annotations shown in this document.]
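Description:
pCast is an empty-backbone E. coli/yeast shuttle vector of about 12.1 kb for CRISPR/Cas9 genome editing in yeast. It comes from work on engineering the acid-tolerant spoilage yeast Zygosaccharomyces bailii for lactic acid production. In bacteria it is maintained through a high-copy ColE1/pUC-type origin and selected with ampicillin via the β-lactamase gene and its native promoter. The catalogue lists nourseothricin (clonNAT) as the yeast marker. No parental backbone is named, and the feature table does not annotate any yeast replication origin or centromere, so the record does not show how the plasmid is maintained in yeast.

The marker region contains two Ashbya gossypii TEF promoters in tandem. The first precedes an Aspergillus nidulans amdS coding sequence (acetamidase, which allows growth on acetamide) and the second precedes the nourseothricin acetyltransferase gene; two TEF terminators follow. The depositor comments note a duplication of the natMX6 feature relative to the lab's reference sequence and state that the plasmid still functions as published. The repeated TEF elements may reflect this, though amdS is not mentioned in the catalogue text.

Downstream lies Streptococcus pyogenes Cas9 flanked on both sides by SV40 nuclear localization signals. Its promoter and terminator are not annotated.

The guide cassette places the S. cerevisiae TDH3 (GAP) promoter upstream of a tRNA, followed by a short gap before the gRNA scaffold where a spacer is presumably inserted by restriction cloning, and then a CYC1 terminator. Endogenous tRNA processing would release the guide's 5′ end. The HDV ribozyme mentioned in the stated purpose, which would self-cleave to trim the transcript, was not detected by the annotation.
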