Addgene plasmid #200169: pCast
Purpose: (Empty Backbone) E. coli/Yeast shuttle vector carrying CloNAT marker and Spcas9 allowing cloning of gRNA flanked by tRNA promoter and HDV ribozyme
Depositing lab: Yong-Su Jin. Depositing organization: University of Illinois at Urbana-Champaign. Publication: Domesticating a food spoilage yeast into an organic acid-tolerant metabolic engineering host: Lactic acid production by engineered Zygosaccharomyces bailii. Kuanyshev N, Rao CV, Dien B, Jin YS. Biotechnol Bioeng. 2021 Jan;118(1):372-382. doi: 10.1002/bit.27576. Epub 2020 Oct 8. PubMed 33030791.
Backbone
  Vector backbone: not applicable
  Vector type: Yeast Expression, CRISPR
  Selectable markers: Nourseothricin (clonNAT)
Growth in bacteria
  Bacterial resistance: Ampicillin, 100 μg/mL
  Growth temperature: 37°C
  Growth strain: DH5alpha
  Copy number: Unknown
Gene/Insert
  Cloning method: Restriction Enzyme
Terms and licenses: Academic/Nonprofit Terms; Industry Terms: Not Available to Industry
Depositor comments: Addgene identified a duplication of the natMX6 feature relative to the original reference sequence from the depositing lab. The depositors have confirmed they have also observed this duplication and that the plasmid still functions as described in their associated publication.
How to cite: pCast was a gift from Yong-Su Jin (Addgene plasmid # 200169 ; http://n2t.net/addgene:200169 ; RRID:Addgene_200169)
